Addgene plasmid #152308: pGBW-m4134519
Purpose: Mammalian expression plasmid for SARS-CoV-2 nsp2
Depositing lab: Ginkgo Bioworks & Benjie Chen. Depositing organization: Ginkgo Bioworks.
Backbone
  Vector backbone: pTwist_CMV_6
  Backbone size w/o insert (bp): 4180
  Vector type: Mammalian Expression
Growth in bacteria
  Bacterial resistance: Ampicillin, 100 μg/mL
  Growth temperature: 37°C
  Growth strain: DH5alpha
  Copy number: High Copy
Gene/Insert
  Gene/Insert name: SARS-CoV-2 nsp2
  Species: Severe acute respiratory syndrome coronavirus 2
  Insert size (bp): 1913
  Mutation: wt
  Entrez Gene: ORF1ab (a.k.a. GU280_gp01)
  Promoter: CMV
  Tag / fusion protein: Cleavable TEV;TRX (C terminal on backbone)
  Cloning method: Unknown
Resource information
  A portion of this plasmid was derived from a plasmid made by: GinkgoBioworks
Depositor comments: NCBI reference sequence: YP_009725298.1
How to cite: pGBW-m4134519 was a gift from Ginkgo Bioworks & Benjie Chen (Addgene plasmid # 152308 ; http://n2t.net/addgene:152308 ; RRID:Addgene_152308)
