[The description below was written by a language model from this plasmid's Addgene catalogue record and pLannotate feature annotations shown in this document.]
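Description:
pGBW-m4134519 is a mammalian expression plasmid built on the pTwist_CMV_6 backbone for producing SARS-CoV-2 non-structural protein 2 (nsp2) in transfected cells. It is maintained in E. coli through a high-copy ColE1/pUC-type origin and selected with ampicillin via a full-length β-lactamase gene. A short additional bla fragment is also annotated and appears to be a backbone remnant. No mammalian selection marker is annotated, so the plasmid appears suited to transient expression.

The expression cassette is driven by the human cytomegalovirus immediate-early enhancer and promoter, which the annotation software picked up as an enhancer plus truncated promoter segments. Downstream lies a roughly 1.9 kb wild-type open reading frame matched to the SARS-CoV-2 replicase polyprotein 1a. The automated annotation text for this hit describes nsp10, but that is generic text for the polyprotein entry. The catalogue record and the insert size identify the segment as nsp2, a cleavage product of ORF1ab. The coding sequence is fused at its C terminus to E. coli thioredoxin (trxA), often used as a solubility-enhancing partner, followed by a 6xHis affinity tag. The record describes a cleavable TEV protease site linking the insert to the tag, although that site is not separately annotated in the feature table. An SV40 polyadenylation signal is annotated downstream of the cassette, on the reverse strand.

The backbone also carries elements that insulate the cassette from its surroundings: β-globin insulator sequences, T7 and rrnG transcription terminators, and a synthetic poly(A) signal upstream of the enhancer. The construct is suited to expressing tagged nsp2 in mammalian cells for purification, with optional tag removal, or for interaction and functional studies of this viral protein.
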