Features (pLannotate 1.2.2; 19 found; start..end, strand, type, name):
      1..304     +  enhancer       CMV enhancer: human cytomegalovirus immediate early enhancer
    377..394     -  promoter       CMV promoter (fragment): human cytomegalovirus (CMV) immediate early promoter
    457..508     +  promoter       CMVd2 promoter: truncated human cytomegalovirus (CMV) immediate early promoter that yields moderately reduced expression relative to the full-length promoter
    586..2499    +  CDS            R1A_SARS2 (fragment): Experimental evidence at protein level: Swiss-Prot protein existence level 1. [Non-structural protein 10]: Plays a pivotal role in viral transcription by stimulating both nsp14 3'-5' exoribonuclease and nsp16 2'-O-methyltransferase activities. Therefore plays an essential role in viral mRNAs cap methylation. From Severe acute respiratory syndrome coronavirus 2 (2019-nCoV) (SARS-CoV-2).
   2521..2847    +  CDS            trxA: THIO_ECO57 - Experimental evidence at protein level: Swiss-Prot protein existence level 1. Participates in various redox reactions through the reversible oxidation of its active center dithiol to a disulfide and catalyzes dithiol-disulfide exchange reactions. From Escherichia coli O157:H7.
   2869..2886    +  CDS            6xHis: 6xHis affinity tag
   2963..3084    -  polyA_signal   SV40 poly(A) signal: SV40 polyadenylation signal
   3107..3176    -  CDS            large T antigen (fragment): large T antigen from SV40 (simian virus 40)
   3199..3245    +  terminator     T7 terminator: transcription terminator for bacteriophage T7 RNA polymerase
   3275..3411    +  terminator     rrnG terminator: transcription terminator from the E. coli ribosomal RNA rrnG operon (Albrechtsen et al., 1991)
   3456..3527    +  misc_feature   3' β-globin insulator: insulator downstream of the human β-globin locus (Farrell et al., 2002)
   3753..4341    -  rep_origin     ori: high-copy-number ColE1/pMB1/pBR322/pUC origin of replication
   4513..4577    -  CDS            bla(M) (fragment): β-lactamase lacking the signal sequence; bla(M); allows cytosolic expression of β-lactamase
   5087..5947    +  CDS            AmpR: β-lactamase; bla; confers resistance to ampicillin, carbenicillin, and related antibiotics
   5960..6096    +  terminator     rrnG terminator: transcription terminator from the E. coli ribosomal RNA rrnG operon (Albrechtsen et al., 1991)
   6248..6319    +  misc_feature   5' β-globin insulator: insulator upstream of the human β-globin locus (Farrell et al., 2002)
   6324..6370    -  terminator     T7 terminator: transcription terminator for bacteriophage T7 RNA polymerase
   6388..6436    -  polyA_signal   poly(A) signal: synthetic polyadenylation signal
   6467..6516    +  enhancer       CMV enhancer (fragment): human cytomegalovirus immediate early enhancer
>Addgene plasmid #152308 | pGBW-m4134519 | addgene full sequence | sequence record 313248 | Addgene NGS Result
CGTTACATAACTTACGGTAAATGGCCCGCCTGGCTGACCGCCCAACGACCCCCGCCCATTGACGTCAATA
ATGACGTATGTTCCCATAGTAACGCCAATAGGGACTTTCCATTGACGTCAATGGGTGGAGTATTTACGGT
AAACTGCCCACTTGGCAGTACATCAAGTGTATCATATGCCAAGTACGCCCCCTATTGACGTCAATGACGG
TAAATGGCCCGCCTGGCATTATGCCCAGTACATGACCTTATGGGACTTTCCTACTTGGCAGTACATCTAC
GTATTAGTCATCGCTATTACCATGCTGATGCGGTTTTGGCAGTACATCAATGGGCGTGGATAGCGGTTTG
ACTCACGGGGATTTCCAAGTCTCCACCCCATTGACGTCAATGGGAGTTTGTTTTGGCACCAAAATCAACG
GGACTTTCCAAAATGTCGTAACAACTCCGCCCCATTGACGCAAATGGGCGGTAGGCGTGTACGGTGGGAG
GTCTATATAAGCAGAGCTGGTTTAGTGAACCGTCAGATCAGATCTTTGTCGATCCTACCATCCACTCGAC
ACACCCGCCAGCGGCCGCCACCATGGCCTACACAAGATATGTGGATAACAATTTTTGTGGGCCGGACGGA
TACCCTTTAGAATGCATCAAAGATTTGCTTGCAAGGGCGGGCAAGGCTTCGTGCACTCTGTCCGAGCAGC
TGGACTTCATTGATACCAAGCGCGGTGTTTATTGTTGCCGAGAGCATGAACACGAGATAGCCTGGTATAC
GGAACGGTCAGAGAAAAGTTACGAACTCCAAACCCCATTCGAGATCAAGCTAGCTAAAAAGTTTGACACT
TTCAACGGCGAATGTCCCAATTTTGTCTTTCCCCTGAACTCTATTATCAAAACAATACAGCCTCGGGTGG
AGAAGAAGAAATTAGACGGATTCATGGGGCGTATTAGGAGCGTATACCCAGTGGCCAGCCCGAATGAATG
CAACCAGATGTGTCTTTCCACACTGATGAAGTGCGATCACTGTGGCGAGACTTCTTGGCAAACCGGTGAC
TTCGTAAAAGCGACATGCGAGTTTTGTGGTACCGAGAATCTGACTAAGGAGGGAGCTACCACATGCGGCT
ATTTGCCACAGAATGCAGTGGTCAAGATCTACTGTCCTGCATGCCATAACTCTGAAGTCGGCCCCGAGCA
CTCGCTCGCCGAATATCACAATGAGAGCGGGCTAAAAACTATACTGAGGAAAGGAGGTCGCACCATCGCC
TTTGGGGGCTGCGTTTTCTCCTACGTGGGGTGTCATAACAAATGTGCCTATTGGGTTCCCAGAGCCTCCG
CTAACATTGGGTGCAATCATACGGGAGTGGTCGGGGAAGGCTCAGAAGGCTTGAACGATAACCTCCTTGA
AATTCTGCAAAAGGAGAAGGTGAATATCAATATCGTTGGCGACTTCAAGTTAAATGAGGAAATCGCGATT
ATTCTGGCAAGTTTTTCTGCCTCAACTAGCGCCTTTGTAGAGACAGTGAAAGGACTCGATTATAAAGCTT
TCAAACAGATAGTCGAGAGTTGTGGTAACTTCAAGGTTACAAAGGGCAAGGCTAAAAAGGGTGCTTGGAA
CATTGGAGAGCAGAAGTCAATCTTGAGTCCACTGTACGCGTTTGCATCTGAGGCCGCCCGTGTGGTCAGG
AGCATATTCAGTCGAACCCTAGAAACCGCACAGAATAGCGTGCGGGTATTACAGAAGGCGGCTATTACTA
TTCTCGACGGTATCTCGCAGTATTCTCTGAGACTGATCGACGCCATGATGTTTACAAGCGATCTGGCAAC
GAATAACTTAGTGGTCATGGCGTACATAACCGGAGGGGTCGTGCAACTTACCTCCCAGTGGCTAACGAAC
ATCTTTGGGACGGTTTACGAGAAGCTAAAACCTGTGCTGGACTGGCTCGAAGAGAAATTCAAAGAAGGCG
TGGAATTTTTGCGTGACGGGTGGGAGATCGTAAAGTTCATATCAACATGTGCTTGCGAAATCGTTGGCGG
ACAAATCGTAACTTGCGCAAAAGAGATTAAAGAATCGGTGCAGACCTTCTTTAAACTTGTTAACAAATTC
CTGGCTTTGTGTGCCGATTCTATTATCATCGGGGGAGCAAAGCTTAAAGCCCTAAATTTAGGCGAGACAT
TTGTGACGCACAGTAAGGGCCTGTATAGAAAGTGCGTGAAGAGTCGCGAAGAAACCGGACTGCTCATGCC
CTTAAAAGCGCCAAAAGAAATAATTTTCCTGGAAGGGGAGACATTGCCCACTGAAGTGCTCACTGAGGAA
GTAGTTCTGAAAACTGGGGATCTGCAACCTTTAGAGCAGCCGACCTCCGAGGCCGTCGAGGCACCTCTCG
TGGGAACCCCGGTCTGTATTAATGGGTTGATGCTGCTCGAGATTAAGGATACCGAAAAATACTGCGCACT
AGCCCCCAACATGATGGTGACTAACAACACATTTACCCTCAAGGGAGGGGAAAACCTTTACTTTCAGTCG
ATGAGTGACAAAATCATTCATCTAACCGATGACTCCTTTGATACAGACGTGTTGAAGGCCGATGGTGCGA
TACTGGTAGATTTCTGGGCTGAATGGTGTGGCCCGTGCAAGATGATCGCACCCATTCTGGACGAGATCGC
CGACGAGTATCAAGGAAAATTAACTGTCGCTAAGCTTAATATAGATCAGAACCCAGGGACGGCACCTAAA
TACGGCATCAGGGGAATACCTACCCTCCTGCTCTTTAAGAATGGGGAAGTTGCCGCGACAAAAGTGGGAG
CCCTGTCTAAGGGCCAGCTAAAAGAGTTCTTGGACGCTAACCTGGCAGGTTCAGGCTCGGGGCACATGCA
CCATCACCATCACCATAGCAGCGGGCTCGTGCCACGCGGCTAAGCTAGCTTGACTGACTGAGATACAGCG
TACCTTCAGCTCACAGACATGATAAGATACATTGATGAGTTTGGACAAACCACAACTAGAATGCAGTGAA
AAAAATGCTTTATTTGTGAAATTTGTGATGCTATTGCTTTATTTGTAACCATTATAAGCTGCAATAAACA
AGTTAACAACAACAATTGCATTCATTTTATGTTTCAGGTTCAGGGGGAGGTGTGGGAGGTTTTTTAAAGC
AAGTAAAACCTCTACAAATGTGGTATTGGCCCATCTCTATCGGTATCGTAGCATAACCCCTTGGGGCCTC
TAAACGGGTCTTGAGGGGTTTTTTGTGCCCCTCGGGCCGGATTGCTATCTACCGGCATTGGCGCAGAAAA
AAATGCCTGATGCGACGCTGCGCGTCTTATACTCCCACATATGCCAGATTCAGCAACGGATACGGCTTCC
CCAACTTGCCCACTTCCATACGTGTCCTCCTTACCAGAAATTTATCCTTAAGGTCGTCAGCTATCCTGCA
GGCGATCTCTCGATTTCGATCAAGACATTCCTTTAATGGTCTTTTCTGGACACCACTAGGGGTCAGAAGT
AGTTCATCAAACTTTCTTCCCTCCCTAATCTCATTGGTTACCTTGGGCTATCGAAACTTAATTAACCAGT
CAAGTCAGCTACTTGGCGAGATCGACTTGTCTGGGTTTCGACTACGCTCAGAATTGCGTCAGTCAAGTTC
GATCTGGTCCTTGCTATTGCACCCGTTCTCCGATTACGAGTTTCATTTAAATCATGTGAGCAAAAGGCCA
GCAAAAGGCCAGGAACCGTAAAAAGGCCGCGTTGCTGGCGTTTTTCCATAGGCTCCGCCCCCCTGACGAG
CATCACAAAAATCGACGCTCAAGTCAGAGGTGGCGAAACCCGACAGGACTATAAAGATACCAGGCGTTTC
CCCCTGGAAGCTCCCTCGTGCGCTCTCCTGTTCCGACCCTGCCGCTTACCGGATACCTGTCCGCCTTTCT
CCCTTCGGGAAGCGTGGCGCTTTCTCATAGCTCACGCTGTAGGTATCTCAGTTCGGTGTAGGTCGTTCGC
TCCAAGCTGGGCTGTGTGCACGAACCCCCCGTTCAGCCCGACCGCTGCGCCTTATCCGGTAACTATCGTC
TTGAGTCCAACCCGGTAAGACACGACTTATCGCCACTGGCAGCAGCCACTGGTAACAGGATTAGCAGAGC
GAGGTATGTAGGCGGTGCTACAGAGTTCTTGAAGTGGTGGCCTAACTACGGCTACACTAGAAGAACAGTA
TTTGGTATCTGCGCTCTGCTGAAGCCAGTTACCTTCGGAAAAAGAGTTGGTAGCTCTTGATCCGGCAAAC
AAACCACCGCTGGTAGCGGTGGTTTTTTTGTTTGCAAGCAGCAGATTACGCGCAGAAAAAAAGGATCTCA
AGAAGATCCTTTGATCTTTTCTACGGGGTCTGACGCTCAGTGGAACGAAAACTCACGTTAAGGGATTTTG
GTCATGAGATTATCAAAAAGGATCTTCACCTAGATCCTTTTAAATTAAAAATGAAGTTTTAAATCAATCT
AAAGTATATATGAGTAAACTTGGTCTGACAGTTACCAATGCTTAATCAGTGAGGCACCTATCTCAGCGAT
CTGTCTATTTCGTTCATCCATAGTTGCATTTAAATTTCCGAACTCTCCAAGGCCCTCGTCGGAAAATCTT
CAAACCTTTCGTCCGATCCATCTTGCAGGCTACCTCTCGAACGAACTATCGCAAGTCTCTTGGCCGGCCT
TGCGCCTTGGCTATTGCTTGGCAGCGCCTATCGCCAGGTATTACTCCAATCCCGAATATCCGAGATCGGG
ATCACCCGAGAGAAGTTCAACCTACATCCTCAATCCCGATCTATCCGAGATCCGAGGAATATCGAAATCG
GGGCGCGCCTGGTGTACCGAGAACGATCCTCTCAGTGCGAGTCTCGACGATCCATATCGTTGCTTGGCAG
TCAGCCAGTCGGAATCCAGCTTGGGACCCAGGAAGTCCAATCGTCAGATATTGTACTCAAGCCTGGTCAC
GGCAGCGTACCGATCTGTTTAAACCTAGATATTGATAGTCTGATCGGTCAACGTATAATCGAGTCCTAGC
TTTTGCAAACATCTATCAAGAGACAGGATCAGCAGGAGGCTTTCGCATGAGTATTCAACATTTCCGTGTC
GCCCTTATTCCCTTTTTTGCGGCATTTTGCCTTCCTGTTTTTGCTCACCCAGAAACGCTGGTGAAAGTAA
AAGATGCTGAAGATCAGTTGGGTGCGCGAGTGGGTTACATCGAACTGGATCTCAACAGCGGTAAGATCCT
TGAGAGTTTTCGCCCCGAAGAACGCTTTCCAATGATGAGCACTTTTAAAGTTCTGCTATGTGGCGCGGTA
TTATCCCGTATTGACGCCGGGCAAGAGCAACTCGGTCGCCGCATACACTATTCTCAGAATGACTTGGTTG
AGTATTCACCAGTCACAGAAAAGCATCTTACGGATGGCATGACAGTAAGAGAATTATGCAGTGCTGCCAT
AACCATGAGTGATAACACTGCGGCCAACTTACTTCTGACAACGATTGGAGGACCGAAGGAGCTAACCGCT
TTTTTGCACAACATGGGGGATCATGTAACTCGCCTTGATCGTTGGGAACCGGAGCTGAATGAAGCCATAC
CAAACGACGAGCGTGACACCACGATGCCTGTAGCAATGGCAACAACCTTGCGTAAACTATTAACTGGCGA
ACTACTTACTCTAGCTTCCCGGCAACAGTTGATAGACTGGATGGAGGCGGATAAAGTTGCAGGACCACTT
CTGCGCTCGGCCCTTCCGGCTGGCTGGTTTATTGCTGATAAATCTGGAGCCGGTGAGCGTGGGTCTCGCG
GTATCATTGCAGCACTGGGGCCAGATGGTAAGCCCTCCCGTATCGTAGTTATCTACACGACGGGGAGTCA
GGCAACTATGGATGAACGAAATAGACAGATCGCTGAGATAGGTGCCTCACTGATTAAGCATTGGTAACCG
ATTCTAGGTGCATTGGCGCAGAAAAAAATGCCTGATGCGACGCTGCGCGTCTTATACTCCCACATATGCC
AGATTCAGCAACGGATACGGCTTCCCCAACTTGCCCACTTCCATACGTGTCCTCCTTACCAGAAATTTAT
CCTTAAGATCCCGAATCGTTTAAACTCGACTCTGGCTCTATCGAATCTCCGTCGTTTCGAGCTTACGCGA
ACAGCCGTGGCGCTCATTTGCTCGTCGGGCATCGAATCTCGTCAGCTATCGTCAGCTTACCTTTTTGGCA
GCGATCGCGGCTCCCGACATCTTGGACCATTAGCTCCACAGGTATCTTCTTCCCTCTAGTGGTCATAACA
GCAGCTTCAGCTACCTCTCAATTCAAAAAACCCCTCAAGACCCGTTTAGAGGCCCCAAGGGGTTATGCTA
TCAATCGTTGCGTTACACACACAAAAAACCAACACACATCCATCTTCGATGGATAGCGATTTTATTATCT
AACTGCTGATCGAGTGTAGCCAGATCTAGTAATCAATTACGGGGTCATTAGTTCATAGCCCATATATGGA
GTTCCG
